>Addgene plasmid #28033 | pTGV-CAT SMR5453 | depositor full sequence | sequence record 13263 | Author sequence
GCCCTGGCGCGCCTAGGCCATATGGGCCCGGGCGAGCATATTGATCCGCTGCAAACTGAAATTGGCAGCA
TGGTCTATGCGGTGAAACCAGGCGATGGTTCTGCGCGTGAACAGGCGGCGAGCTGCCAGCGTGTGATTGG
CGGTCTGGCGAATATTGCCGAGGAGTACGCGACTAAACGCTATCGTTCTAACGTCATCAACTGGGGGATG
TTACCGCTGCAAATGGCGGAAGTACCAACCTTTGAAGTGGGGGATTACATTTACATCCCTGGCATTAAAG
CGGCGCTGGATAATCCGGGTACGACGTTTAAAGGTTATGTGATCCATGAAGATGCGCCGGTAACGGAAAT
TACGCTCTATATGGAAAGTCTGACTGCTGAAGAGCGCGAGATTATCAAGGCGGGTAGTTTGATTAACTTC
AATAAAAACCGTCAGATGTAAAAAGCGCCATGTGAATGTAGGTCGCATTCGGCACTTATTGTCGGATGCG
ATGCTTGCGCATCTTATCCGACCTACGAATCGCATCGAATCTGTAGGCCAGATAAGGCATTTTCGCAGCA
TCCGGCACTTATTGTCGGATGCGATGCTTGCGCATCTTATCCGACCTACAAATCGCATCGAACCGTAGGC
CGGATAAGGCGTTTACGCCGCATCCGGCAAATAGTTAATTGCTCTTACTTCTTCGCCTCTGCAACCACTT
TACTACCCACGCCGCGGTTATTGTATTCCCACATGCGGTTGTAGTTAGTGTCATTCAGATTGCGCTGTAT
TTCGTCGTTATCATCTACGCTGCCGGTATTACCCGCAAACGGACGATTAGAGATCACCGCATCGGCCCAC
GGTTTAGCCGTGTTAAAACCTTCGTTGATGGCGCTATCACGGATCACCACCTGACCGTTGGTATTGGCAT
CAACATCCAGCGAGCGGCCCAGTTGCGCCACACCATCACCGAAAGCATTGAAACGGCTGTTTACGGCGAG
GAAACCGTAGTAAATGTTGGACAGCGTAGCCGGTGCAAACACATACGCTTCTTGCTGAGTACGTGAGTTC
ACCACGCGGAATTCGGTGTTATCGAACACCACTGCGCCGCGACCAGAAACGATATCCACATCCCCTTCAA
TGTAGCTGTTGGTCACCAGCGTACGCGGCTGACGATTCGTTTCCAGACGGTTCTGCACACCGCTGTTGGT
GACAAAGAAGGTGTTCTGACGACCGAGAATGTTAACGTTGTTAATCTGTACCTGGTCACCATCAGTACGC
AGTGCCACCGCCGGATGGTTACCTGCATCTACGCTATCGCCCAGCGTGTTTTCGATGGTCAGATTTTGCA
GTTGCAGGCCATTGTTTTGTGACCAGAAGACCGCAGAGCAGAGAACACCGATACTGTCGCTGCGTTTGCT
CTGGCAGCTATCGTACATATACCACGCTGGTTTACCTGGCATATATTTGCCGCGCGGGTTGACGTCGTGA
CGCCAGTCGGCAGGGCTCATGCCACCATCAAGGGAAAGCCCAATCTTCACATCAATCGGTTTTTCACCTG
TACCGTACAGAGTAATTCCACCCGGAGCGGCAGGGACATATACCGTTCCCTGATACTCACCAGGCATCAC
GGCAATATACTGGCGCTTGTTGGTACGCTTGATAATTGCCGCATCTACCGCCGCCTGAATCGTGGTATGC
GTTACACCTTGAGTGCCCGCCGGGCCGACAACAAAGTCAGGTTGCGCAGGCAGGGTAATCGGGGAAGGAT
TCCACGCTGCAGCACCTGGTGTCAGGGATGCAAAATAGTGTTGAGCATCGAAATTCTGCGCTTCTTTTGC
CGACAGAATCGGGCGAGAAGAGGTACCAGGCGCGGTTTGATCAGAAGGACGTTGATCGGGCGGGGTTGAG
CTACAGGCGGTCAGCGTCACGCCAAAAGCCAATGCCAGCGCCAGACGGGAAACTGAAAATGTGTTCACAG
GTTGCTCCGGGCTATGAAATAGAAAAATGAATCCGTTGAAGGCATGCCTGCAGGTCCGAATTTCTGCCAT
TCATCCGCTTATTATCACTTATTCAGGCGTAGCACCAGGCGTTTAAGGGCACCAATAACTGCCTTAAAAA
AATTACGCCCCGCCCTGCCACTCATCGCAGTACTGTTGTAATTCATTAAGCATTCTGCCGACATGGAAGC
CATCACAAACGGCATGATGAACCTGAATCGCCAGCGGCATCAGCACCTTGTCGCCTTGCGTATAATATTT
GCCCATGGTGAAAACGGGGGCGAAGAAGTTGTCCATATTGGCCACGTTTAAATCAAAACTGGTGAAACTC
ACCCAGGGATTGGCTGAGACGAAAAACATATTCTCAATAAACCCTTTAGGGAAATAGGCCAGGTTTTCAC
CGTAACACGCCACATCTTGCGAATATATGTGTAGAAACTGCCGGAAATCGTCGTGGTATTCACTCCAGAG
CGATGAAAACGTTTCAGTTTGCTCATGGAAAACGGTGTAACAAGGGTGAACACTATCCCATATCACCAGC
TCACCGTCTTTCATTGCCATACGGAATTCCGGATGAGCATTCATCAGGCGGGCAAGAATGTGAATAAAGG
CCGGATAAAACTTGTGCTTATTTTTCTTTACGGTCTTTAAAAAGGCCGTAATATCCAGCTGAACGGTCTG
GTTATAGGTACATTGAGCAACTGACTGAAATGCCTCAAAATGTTCTTTACGATGCCATTGGGATATATCA
ACGGTGGTATATCCAGTGATTTTTTTCTCCATTTTAGCTTCCTTAGCTCCTGAAAATCTCGATAACTCAA
AAAATACGCCCGGTAGTGATCTTATTTCATTATGGTGAAAGTTGGAACCTCTTACGTGCCGATCAACGTC
TCATTTTCGCCAAAAGTTGGCCCAGGGCTTCCCGGTATCAACAGGGACACCAGGATTTATTTATTCTGCG
AAGTGATCTTCCGTCACAGGTATTTATTCGGACTCTAGAGCTCGAGGTAGATCTGAAAGCTTGAATCCCG
GTGCGAAACGGGAAGGTAAAAAGACAAAAAGTTGTTTTTAATACCTTTAAGTGATACCAGATGGCATTGC
GCCATCTGGCAGAGTGATTAACTAAACATCGCAGTAATCGAGGCGCTTGCCAGAGAGTGGAAATGAACGT
TAAACCCGACCATCGCGCCGCTGGCACCTTCATCGACATCAATACGTTCTATATCCAGCGCGTGAACGGT
AAAAATGTAGCGATGAGTTTCGCCTTTCGGCGGTGCTGCGCCATCGTACCCGGTTTTACCAAAGTCGGTA
CGCGTCTGCAAAACGCCGTCTGGCATTGCTACCAGACCAGAGCCAAACCCTTGCGGTAATACGCGGGTAT
CAGCGGGTAAGTTAACAACTACCCAGTGCCACCAGCCGGAGCCGGTTGGCGCATCCGGGTCGTAGCAGGT
GACAACAAAACTTTTCGTTCCCGCAGGAACATCATCCCACGCCAGATGCGGTGAAATATTATCGCCATCG
TAACCCATGCCGTTAAAGACATGACGATGCGGCAATTTATCGCCATCGCGCAGATCGTTACTGATGAGTT
TCATGAACCCTCCTTTCTTGTTTGCAGAAAGTGTAGCCAGAAACCCTCACGCGGACTTCTCGTTATTGGC
AAAAAAATGTTTCATCCTGTACCGCGCGGTTAACCGCTGCGGTCAGACGCTGCAACTGTTGCGGGAGAAT
AATATAGGGCGGCATCAGGTAAATCAGTTTGCCAAAAGGCCGGATCCAGACACCCTGTTCGACAAAGAAT
TTTTGCAGCGCCGCCATATTCACCGGATGAGTGGTTTCGACCACGCCAATGGCCCCCAGTACGCGCACAT
CGGCAACCATTTCGGCATCACGGGCGGGGGCAAGTTGCTCGCGCAGCTGTACTTCAATATCCGCCACCTG
TTGCTGCCAGTCGCCAGATTCGAGAATCGCCAGGCTGGCGTTTGCTGCCGCGCAGGCCAGCGGATTGCCC
ATAAAAGTTGGCCCATGCATAAAGCAACCGGCTTCACCGTTACTGATGGTTTCTGCAACCTCGCGCGTGG
TGAGTGTGGCGGAAAGGGTCATTGTGCCGCCGGTTAAGGCTTTACCGAGGCACAAAATGTCCGGCGCGAT
TTCTGCATGTTCACAGGCAAACAGTTTCCCGGTACGACCAAATCCAGTGGCGATCTCGTCGGCAATCAGC
AAGATACCTTCGCGATCGCATATTTTGCGGATTCGTTTTAACCATTCCGGATGGTACATGCGCATCCCGC
CTGCGCCCTGGACAATCGGCTCAATGATCACCGCCGCGATTTCATGACGATGCGCCGCCATCAGGCGGGC
AAAGCCCACCATATCGCGCTCATCCCATTCGCCATCCATGCGGCTTTGCGGGGCGGGAGCAAACAGGTTT
TCTGGCAGGTAGCCTTTCCACAGACTGTGCATTGAGTTATCCGGATCGCACACCGACATCGCGCCAAAGG
TATCGCCATGATAACCATTGCGGAAGGTCAGAAAACGCTGGCGCGCTTCGCCTTTGGCTTGCCAGTACTG
CAACGCCATTTTCATCGCCACTTCCACCGCTACGGAACCGGAGTCCGCGAGAAAAACGCACTCCAGCGGT
TGCGGCGTCATCGCCACCAGTTTGCGGCACAGCTCAATGGCTGGCGCATGGGTGATACCGCCAAACATCA
CATGCGACATGGCATCAATTTGCGACTTCATCGCCGCATTAAGCTGCGGGTGATTGTAGCCGTGGATCGC
CGCCCACCAGGACGACATACCGTCAACCAGGCGTCTGCCGTCAGACAAAATCAGCTCGCAACCTTCGGCG
CTCACCACCGGATAAACCGGCAGAGGGGAGGTCATGGATGTGTATGGGTGCCAGATATGGCGTTGGTCAA
AGGCAAGATCGTCCGTTGTCATAATCGACTTGTAAACCAAATTGAAAAGATTTAGGTTTACAAGTCTACA
CCGAATTAACAACAAAAAACACGTTTTGGAGAAGCCCCATGGCTCACCGCCCACGCTGGACATTGTCGCA
AGTCACAGAATTATTTGAAAAACCGTTGCTGGATCTGCTGTTTGAAGCGCAGCAGGTGCATCGCCAGCAT
TTCGATCCTCGTCAGGTGCAGGTCAGCACGTTGCTGCATATGGCGCGCCTAGGCCAATTGGGCCCGGGCA
TATGGGTGTGAAATACCGCACAGATGCGTAAGGAGAAAATACCGCATCAGGCGCTCTTCCGCTTCCTCGC
TCACTGACTCGCTGCGCTCGGTCGTTCGGCTGCGGCGAGCGGTATCAGCTCACTCAAAGGCGGTAATACG
GTTATCCACAGAATCAGGGGATAACGCAGGAAAGAACATGTGAGCAAAAGGCCAGCAAAAGGCCAGGAAC
CGTAAAAAGGCCGCGTTGCTGGCGTTTTTCCATAGGCTCCGCCCCCCTGACGAGCATCACAAAAATCGAC
GCTCAAGTCAGAGGTGGCGAAACCCGACAGGACTATAAAGATACCAGGCGTTTCCCCCTGGAAGCTCCCT
CGTGCGCTCTCCTGTTCCGACCCTGCCGCTTACCGGATACCTGTCCGCCTTTCTCCCTTCGGGAAGCGTG
GCGCTTTCTCATAGCTCACGCTGTAGGTATCTCAGTTCGGTGTAGGTCGTTCGCTCCAAGCTGGGCTGTG
TGCACGAACCCCCCGTTCAGCCCGACCGCTGCGCCTTATCCGGTAACTATCGTCTTGAGTCCAACCCGGT
AAGACACGACTTATCGCCACTGGCAGCAGCCACTGGTAACAGGATTAGCAGAGCGAGGTATGTAGGCGGT
GCTACAGAGTTCTTGAAGTGGTGGCCTAACTACGGCTACACTAGAAGGACAGTATTTGGTATCTGCGCTC
TGCTGAAGCCAGTTACCTTCGGAAAAAGAGTTGGTAGCTCTTGATCCGGCAAACAAACCACCGCTGGTAG
CGGTGGTTTTTTTGTTTGCAAGCAGCAGATTACGCGCAGAAAAAAAGGATCTCAAGAAGATCCTTTGATC
TTTTCTACGGGGTCTGACGCTCAGTGGAACGAAAACTCACGTTAAGGGATTTTGGTCATGAGATTATCAA
AAAGGATCTTCACCTAGATCCTTTTAAATTAAAAATGAAGTTTTAAATCAATCTAAAGTATATATGAGTA
AACTTGGTCTGACAGTTACCAATGCTTAATCAGTGAGGCACCTATCTCAGCGATCTGTCTATTTCGTTCA
TCCATAGTTGCCTGACTCCCCGTCGTGTAGATAACTACGATACGGGAGGGCTTACCATCTGGCCCCAGTG
CTGCAATGATACCGCGAGACCCACGCTCACCGGCTCCAGATTTATCAGCAATAAACCAGCCAGCCGGAAG
GGCCGAGCGCAGAAGTGGTCCTGCAACTTTATCCGCCTCCATCCAGTCTATTAATTGTTGCCGGGAAGCT
AGAGTAAGTAGTTCGCCAGTTAATAGTTTGCGCAACGTTGTTGCCATTGCTGCAGGCATCGTGGTGTCAC
GCTCGTCGTTTGGTATGGCTTCATTCAGCTCCGGTTCCCAACGATCAAGGCGAGTTACATGATCCCCCAT
GTTGTGCAAAAAAGCGGTTAGCTCCTTCGGTCCTCCGATCGTTGTCAGAAGTAAGTTGGCCGCAGTGTTA
TCACTCATGGTTATGGCAGCACTGCATAATTCTCTTACTGTCATGCCATCCGTAAGATGCTTTTCTGTGA
CTGGTGAGTACTCAACCAAGTCATTCTGAGAATAGTGTATGCGGCGACCGAGTTGCTCTTGCCCGGCGTC
AACACGGGATAATACCGCGCCACATAGCAGAACTTTAAAAGTGCTCATCATTGGAAAACGTTCTTCGGGG
CGAAAACTCTCAAGGATCTTACCGCTGTTGAGATCCAGTTCGATGTAACCCACTCGTGCACCCAACTGAT
CTTCAGCATCTTTTACTTTCACCAGCGTTTCTGGGTGAGCAAAAACAGGAAGGCAAAATGCCGCAAAAAA
GGGAATAAGGGCGACACGGAAATGTTGAATACTCATACTCTTCCTTTTTCAATATTATTGAAGCATTTAT
CAGGGTTATTGTCTCATGAGCGGATACATATTTGAATGTATTTAGAAAAATAAACAAATAGGGGTTCCGC
GCACATTTCCCCGAAAAGTGCCACCTGACGTCTAAGAAACCATTATTATCATGACATTAACCTATAAAAA
TAGGCGTATCACGAG
Features (pLannotate 1.2.2; 12 found; start..end, strand, type, name):
    535..605     +  ncRNA          naRNA4 (fragment): Accession: RF02564 - Nucleoid-associated noncoding RNA 4 (CssrE)
    678..1955    -  CDS            ybhC: YBHC_ECOLI - Experimental evidence at protein level: Swiss-Prot protein existence level 1. Putative thioesterase. Does not bind pectin, and has no pectinesterase activity. From Escherichia coli (strain K12).
   2103..2762    -  CDS            CmR: chloramphenicol acetyltransferase; cat; confers resistance to chloramphenicol
   2763..2865    -  promoter       cat promoter: promoter of the E. coli cat gene encoding chloramphenicol acetyltransferase
   3101..3574    -  CDS            ybhB: YBHB_ECOLI - Experimental evidence at protein level: Swiss-Prot protein existence level 1. From Escherichia coli (strain K12).
   3636..4922    -  CDS            bioA: BIOA_ECOLI - Experimental evidence at protein level: Swiss-Prot protein existence level 1. Catalyzes the transfer of the alpha-amino group from S- adenosyl-L-methionine (SAM) to 7-keto-8-aminopelargonic acid (KAPA) to form 7,8-diaminopelargonic acid (DAPA). It is the only animotransferase known to utilize SAM as an amino donor (PubMed:1092681). Complements a bioU deletion in Synechocystis PCC 6803 (PubMed:32042199). From Escherichia coli (strain K12).
   5009..5146    +  CDS            bioB (fragment): BIOB_ECOLI - Experimental evidence at protein level: Swiss-Prot protein existence level 1. Catalyzes the conversion of dethiobiotin (DTB) to biotin by the insertion of a sulfur atom into dethiobiotin via a radical-based mechanism. From Escherichia coli (strain K12).
   5185..5231    +  misc_feature   bom (fragment): basis of mobility region from pBR322
   5417..6005    -  rep_origin     ori: high-copy-number ColE1/pMB1/pBR322/pUC origin of replication
   6176..7036    -  CDS            AmpR: β-lactamase; bla; confers resistance to ampicillin, carbenicillin, and related antibiotics
   7037..7141    -  promoter       AmpR promoter: bla
   7223..438     +  CDS            ybhJ (fragment) (across the origin): YBHJ_ECOLI - Protein inferred from homology: Swiss-Prot protein existence level 3. From Escherichia coli (strain K12).
