[The description below was written by a language model from this plasmid's Addgene catalogue record and pLannotate feature annotations shown in this document.]
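Description:
pTGV-CAT SMR5453 is an empty bacterial vector of about 7.2 kb from the TGV ("transgenic vector") series, which was developed for single-copy gene expression from the Escherichia coli chromosome. No parental backbone is named. The annotated plasmid portion consists of a ColE1/pMB1-type origin of replication, a fragment of the pBR322 bom region, and a β-lactamase (AmpR) gene with its own promoter. The catalogue lists chloramphenicol as the selection and copy number as unknown. The plasmid is propagated in standard cloning strains.

The rest of the plasmid is a block of E. coli K-12 chromosomal DNA: a ybhJ fragment, a short nucleoid-associated ncRNA match, ybhC, ybhB, bioA and the start of bioB. A chloramphenicol acetyltransferase (cat) gene driven by its native promoter sits inside this block, between ybhC and ybhB. This layout suggests that the chromosomal segments on either side of cat act as homology arms. A gene cloned next to the marker by restriction enzyme cloning could then be recombined into the corresponding chromosomal locus, with chloramphenicol resistance marking the integrants. The plasmid-borne AmpR lies outside the homology block and so could help distinguish true replacement events from retained plasmid, although the record does not say this.

No dedicated expression promoter, multiple cloning site or terminator for a cargo gene is annotated, so these elements cannot be described here. The depositor notes three single-nucleotide differences between the repository's sequencing and the supplied sequence, none of which is known to affect function. The annotated sequence is also slightly shorter than the catalogued backbone size.
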