Addgene plasmid #28033: pTGV-CAT SMR5453
Purpose: (Empty Backbone)
Depositing lab: Susan Rosenberg. Depositing organization: Baylor College of Medicine. Publication: The TGV transgenic vectors for single-copy gene expression from the Escherichia coli chromosome. Gumbiner-Russo LM, Lombardo MJ, Ponder RG, Rosenberg SM. Gene. 2001 Jul 25. 273(1):97-104. 10.1016/S0378-1119(01)00565-0 PubMed 11483365.
Backbone
  Vector backbone: n/a
  Backbone size (bp): 7240
  Vector type: Bacterial Expression
Growth in bacteria
  Bacterial resistance: Chloramphenicol, 25 μg/mL
  Growth temperature: 37°C
  Growth strain: DH5alpha
  Copy number: Unknown
Gene/Insert
  Gene/Insert name: None
  Cloning method: Restriction Enzyme
  Sequencing primers: 5′ n/a
Terms and licenses: Academic/Nonprofit Terms; Industry Terms: Not Available to Industry
Depositor comments: Note that Addgene's sequencing results found a 1 nucleotide mismatch at bp# 238 and 1 nucleotide deletions at bp# 2970 & 3016 when compared with the sequence provided by the depositing laboratory. These differences are not known to affect plasmid function.
How to cite: pTGV-CAT SMR5453 was a gift from Susan Rosenberg (Addgene plasmid # 28033 ; http://n2t.net/addgene:28033 ; RRID:Addgene_28033)
