>Addgene plasmid #28033 | pTGV-CAT SMR5453 | addgene partial sequence | sequence record 34351 | 28033 with Amp-R (5' ATAATACCGCGCCACATAGC 3')
GTTCTTCGGGGCGAAAACTCTCAAGGATCTTACCGCTGTTGAGATCCAGTTCGATGTAACCCACTCGTGC
ACCCAACTGATCTTCAGCATCTTTTACTTTCACCAGCGTTTCTGGGTGAGCAAAAACAGGAAGGCAAAAT
GCCGCAAAAAAGGGAATAAGGGCGACACGGAAATGTTGAATACTCATACTCTTCCTTTTTCAATATTATT
GAAGCATTTATCAGGGTTATTGTCTCATGAGCGGATACATATTTGAATGTATTTAGAAAAATAAACAAAT
AGGGGTTCCGCGCACATTTCCCCGAAAAGTGCCACCTGACGTCTAAGAAACCATTATTATCATGACATTA
ACCTATAAAAATAGGCGTATCACGAGGCCCTGGCGCGCCTAGGCCATATGGGCCCGGGCGAGCATATTGA
TCCGCTGCAAACTGAAATTGGCAGCATGGTCTATGCGGTGAAACCAGGCGATGGTTCTGCGCGTGAACAG
GCGGCGAGCTGCCAGCGTGTGATTGGCGGTCTGGCGAATATTGCCGAGGAGTACGCGACTAAACGCTATC
GTTCTAACGTCATCAACTGGGGGATGTTACCGCTGCAAATGGCGGAAGTACCAGCCTTTGAAGTGGGGGA
TTACATTTACATCCCTGGCATTAAAGCGGCGCTGGATAATCCGGGTACGACGTTTAAAGGTTATGTGATC
CATGAAGATGCGCCGGTAACGGAAATTACGCTCTATATGGAAAGTCTGACTGCTGAAGAGCGCGAGATTA
TCAAGGCGGGTAGTTTGATTAACTTCAATAAAAACCGTCAGATGTAAAAAGCGCCATGTGAATGTAGGTC
GCATTCGGCACTTATTGTCGGATGCGATGCTTGCGCATCTTATCCGACCTACGAATCGCATCGAATCTGT
AGGCCAGA
