>Addgene plasmid #28033 | pTGV-CAT SMR5453 | addgene partial sequence | sequence record 34352 | 28033 with CAT-R
GATAACTCAAAAAATACGCCCGGTAGTGATCTTATTTCATTATGGTGAAAGTTGGAACCTCTTACGTGCC
GATCAACGTCTCATTTTCGCCAAAAGTTGGCCCAGGGCTTCCCGGTATCAACAGGGACACCANGATTTAT
TTATTCTGCNAAGTGATCTTCCGTCACAGGTATTTATTCGACTCTAGAGCTCGAGGTAGATCTGAAAGCT
TGAATCNCCGGTGCGAACGGGAAGGTAAAAAGACAAAAAGTTGTTTTTAATACCTTTAAGTGATACCAGA
TGGCATTGCGCCATCTGGCANAGTGATTAACTAAACATCGCAGTAATCGAGGCGCTTGCCAGAGAGTGGA
AATGAACGTNTAAACCCGACCATCGCGCCGCTGGCACCTTCATCGACATCAATACGTTCTATATCCAGCG
CGTGAACGGTAAAAATGTAGCGATGAGTTTCGCCTTTCGGCGGTGCTGCGCCATCGTAC
